Addgene plasmid #129457: pB-Ric8b-Integration
Purpose: piggyBac transposon vector that Inducibly (Tet-On) expresses Ric8b
Depositing lab: Sriram Kosuri. Depositing organization: University of California, Los Angeles (UCLA). Publication: A Scalable, Multiplexed Assay for Decoding GPCR-Ligand Interactions with RNA Sequencing. Jones EM, Jajoo R, Cancilla D, Lubock NB, Wang J, Satyadi M, Cheung R, de March C, Bloom JS, Matsunami H, Kosuri S. Cell Syst. 2019 Mar 27;8(3):254-260.e6. doi: 10.1016/j.cels.2019.02.009. Epub 2019 Mar 20. PubMed 30904378.
Backbone
  Vector backbone: pB-CMV expression vector
  Backbone manufacturer: SBI
  Backbone size w/o insert (bp): 6963
  Total vector size (bp): 8646
  Vector type: Mammalian Expression, Synthetic Biology
  Selectable markers: Puromycin
Growth in bacteria
  Bacterial resistance: Ampicillin, 100 μg/mL
  Growth temperature: 37°C
  Growth strain: DH5alpha
  Copy number: High Copy
Gene/Insert
  Gene/Insert name: Ric8b
  Species: M. musculus (mouse)
  Insert size (bp): 1683
  GenBank ID: AY940666.1
  Entrez Gene: Ric8b (a.k.a. BC051080, Ric-8, Ric-8b)
  Promoter: TRE (Tet-On)
  Cloning method: Gibson Cloning
  Sequencing primers: 5′ CCTCCATAGAAGACACCGGGA; 3′ ggtacacaatttttgagc
Terms and licenses: Academic/Nonprofit Terms; Industry Terms: Not Available to Industry
How to cite: pB-Ric8b-Integration was a gift from Sriram Kosuri (Addgene plasmid # 129457 ; http://n2t.net/addgene:129457 ; RRID:Addgene_129457)
