[The description below was written by a language model from this plasmid's Addgene catalogue record and pLannotate feature annotations shown in this document.]
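Description:
pB-Ric8b-Integration is a piggyBac transposon vector built on a commercial pB-CMV mammalian expression backbone, designed for stable genomic integration of a doxycycline-inducible (Tet-On) mouse Ric8b expression cassette. It is about 8.6 kb and is maintained in E. coli at high copy through a ColE1/pUC-type origin with ampicillin resistance (bla). An f1 origin and remnants of a lacZα/lac promoter region are also present in the bacterial portion. The automated feature table does not annotate the piggyBac terminal repeats themselves, so their positions cannot be stated from the record. The short matches to lambda portal protein that sit on either side of the mammalian cassettes are probably spurious hits or backbone filler rather than functional elements.

The payload begins with a Tet-responsive promoter, detected as a series of repeated tet operator matches followed by a TRE3G-type minimal promoter segment. This drives the roughly 1.7 kb Ric8b coding sequence, which is followed by SV40-derived sequence and an SV40 polyadenylation signal. Ric8b is a guanine nucleotide exchange factor that potentiates Gαolf-dependent cAMP signalling, which makes it a useful accessory factor for functional expression of olfactory receptors in heterologous cells. Downstream, a separate cassette uses the EF-1α core promoter joined to an HTLV-1 LTR fragment to express puromycin N-acetyltransferase, followed by a partial WPRE and a second SV40 poly(A) signal, allowing selection of integrants. No tetracycline transactivator is annotated, so induction presumably depends on one supplied separately, and integration requires piggyBac transposase provided in trans. The associated work concerns a multiplexed assay of GPCR–ligand interactions read out by RNA sequencing, consistent with using this plasmid to engineer host cell lines.
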