Features (pLannotate 1.2.2; 30 found; start..end, strand, type, name):
      1..105     -  promoter       AmpR promoter: bla
    158..586     -  rep_origin     f1 ori (sequence partly withheld): f1 bacteriophage origin of replication; arrow indicates direction of (+) strand synthesis
    591..746     -  CDS            lacZα (fragment): LacZα fragment of β-galactosidase; lacZ fragment
    748..867     +  CDS            B (fragment): PORTL_LAMBD - Experimental evidence at protein level: Swiss-Prot protein existence level 1. Forms the portal vertex of the capsid (PubMed:6228056, PubMed:6232391). This portal plays critical roles in head assembly, genome packaging, neck/tail attachment, and genome ejection (Probable). The portal protein multimerizes as a single ring-shaped homododecamer arranged around a central channel (PubMed:6232391). Binds to the terminase subunits to form the packaging machine (PubMed:7799432). From Escherichia phage lambda (Bacteriophage lambda).
   1405..1425    +  promoter       tight TRE promoter (fragment): Tet-responsive promoter PTight, consisting of seven tet operator sequences followed by the minimal CMV promoter
   1442..1462    +  promoter       tight TRE promoter (fragment): Tet-responsive promoter PTight, consisting of seven tet operator sequences followed by the minimal CMV promoter
   1479..1499    +  promoter       tight TRE promoter (fragment): Tet-responsive promoter PTight, consisting of seven tet operator sequences followed by the minimal CMV promoter
   1516..1536    +  promoter       tight TRE promoter (fragment): Tet-responsive promoter PTight, consisting of seven tet operator sequences followed by the minimal CMV promoter
   1553..1573    +  promoter       tight TRE promoter (fragment): Tet-responsive promoter PTight, consisting of seven tet operator sequences followed by the minimal CMV promoter
   1590..1610    +  promoter       tight TRE promoter (fragment): Tet-responsive promoter PTight, consisting of seven tet operator sequences followed by the minimal CMV promoter
   1627..1647    +  promoter       tight TRE promoter (fragment): Tet-responsive promoter PTight, consisting of seven tet operator sequences followed by the minimal CMV promoter
   1664..1684    +  promoter       tight TRE promoter (fragment): Tet-responsive promoter PTight, consisting of seven tet operator sequences followed by the minimal CMV promoter
   1692..1737    +  promoter       TRE3GV promoter (fragment): 3rd-generation Tet-responsive promoter that can be activated by binding of Tet-On® 3G, optimized for retroviral and lentiviral vectors
   1819..3498    +  CDS            Ric8b: RIC8B_MOUSE - Experimental evidence at protein level: Swiss-Prot protein existence level 1. Guanine nucleotide exchange factor (GEF), which can activate some, but not all, G-alpha proteins by exchanging bound GDP for free GTP (By similarity). Able to potentiate G(olf)-alpha-dependent cAMP accumulation suggesting that it may be an important component for odorant signal transduction. From Mus musculus (Mouse).
   3509..3629    +  CDS            large T antigen (fragment): large T antigen from SV40 (simian virus 40)
   3626..3709    +  CDS            large T antigen (fragment): large T antigen from SV40 (simian virus 40)
   3732..3866    +  polyA_signal   SV40 poly(A) signal: SV40 polyadenylation signal
   3977..4188    +  promoter       EF-1α core promoter: core promoter for human elongation factor EF-1α
   4201..4469    +  LTR            5' LTR (truncated): truncated 5' long terminal repeat (LTR) from human T-cell leukemia virus (HTLV) type 1
   4496..5095    +  CDS            PuroR: puromycin N-acetyltransferase; pac from Streptomyces alboniger; confers resistance to puromycin
   5102..5208    +  misc_feature   WPRE (fragment): woodchuck hepatitis virus posttranscriptional regulatory element
   5217..5338    +  polyA_signal   SV40 poly(A) signal: SV40 polyadenylation signal
   5356..5448    +  ncRNA          G-CSF SLDE: Accession: RF00183 - G-CSF factor stem-loop destabilising element (SLDE)
   6145..6612    +  CDS            B (fragment): PORTL_LAMBD - Experimental evidence at protein level: Swiss-Prot protein existence level 1. Forms the portal vertex of the capsid (PubMed:6228056, PubMed:6232391). This portal plays critical roles in head assembly, genome packaging, neck/tail attachment, and genome ejection (Probable). The portal protein multimerizes as a single ring-shaped homododecamer arranged around a central channel (PubMed:6232391). Binds to the terminase subunits to form the packaging machine (PubMed:7799432). From Escherichia phage lambda (Bacteriophage lambda).
   6650..6666    -  protein_bind   lac operator: The lac repressor binds to the lac operator to inhibit transcription in E. coli. This inhibition can be relieved by adding lactose or isopropyl-β-D-thiogalactopyranoside (IPTG). lac repressor encoded by lacI
   6674..6704    -  promoter       lac promoter: promoter for the E. coli lac operon
   6719..6740    -  protein_bind   CAP binding site: CAP binding activates transcription in the presence of cAMP. E. coli catabolite activator protein
   6753..6845    -  CDS            lacI (fragment): lac repressor; lacI; The lac repressor binds to the lac operator to inhibit transcription in E. coli. This inhibition can be relieved by adding lactose or isopropyl-β-D-thiogalactopyranoside (IPTG).
   7028..7616    -  rep_origin     ori: high-copy-number ColE1/pMB1/pBR322/pUC origin of replication
   7787..8647    -  CDS            AmpR: β-lactamase; bla; confers resistance to ampicillin, carbenicillin, and related antibiotics
>Addgene plasmid #129457 | pB-Ric8b-Integration | addgene full sequence | sequence record 255131 | Addgene NGS Result
ACTCTTCCTTTTTCAATATTATTGAAGCATTTATCAGGGTTATTGTCTCATGAGCGGATACATATTTGAA
TGTATTTAGAAAAATAAACAAATAGGGGTTCCGCGCACATTTCCCCGAAAAGTGCCACCTAAATTGTAAG
CGTTAATATTTTGTTAAAATTCGCGTTAAATTTTTGTTAAATCAGCTCATTTTTTAACCAATAGGCCGAA
ATCGGCAAAATCCCTTATAAATCAAAAGAATAGACCGAGATAGGGT
[37 nt withheld, positions 257-293]
AAAGAACGTGGACTCCAACGTCAAAGG
[49 nt withheld, positions 321-369]
T
[91 nt withheld, positions 371-461]
G
[124 nt withheld, positions 463-586]
CCCATTCGCCATTCAGGCTGCGCAACTGTTGGGAAGGGCGATCGGTGCGGGCCTCTTCGCTATTACGCCA
GCTGGCGAAAGGGGGATGTGCTGCAAGGCGATTAAGTTGGGTAACGCCAGGGTTTTCCCAGTCACGACGT
TGTAAAACGACGGCCAGTGAGCGCGCCTCGTTCATTCACGTTTTTGAACCCGTGGAGGACGGGCAGACTC
GCGGTGCAAATGTGTTTTACAGCGTGATGGAGCAGATGAAGATGCTCGACACGCTGCAGAACACGCAGCT
AGATTAACCCTAGAAAGATAATCATATTGTGACGTACGTTAAAGATAATCATGTGTAAAATTGACGCATG
TGTTTTATCGGTCTGTATATCGAGGTTTATTTATTAATTTGAATAGATATTAAGTTTTATTATATTTACA
CTTACATACTAATAATAAATTCAACAAACAATTTATTTATGTTTATTTATTTATTAAAAAAAACAAAAAC
TCAAAATTTCTTCTATAAAGTAACAAAACTTTTATGAGGGACAGCCCCCCCCCAAAGCCCCCAGGGATGT
AATTACGTCCCTCCCCCGCTAGGGGGCAGCAGCGAGCCGCCCGGGGCTCCGCTCCGGTCCGGCGCTCCCC
CCGCATCCCCGAGCCGGCAGCGTGCGGGGACAGCCCGGGCACGGGGAAGGTGGCACGGGATCGCTTTCCT
CTGAACGCTTCTCGCTGCTCTTTGAGCCTGCAGACACCTGGGGGGATACGGGGAAAAGGCCTCCACGGCC
ACTAGTCCAATCATAGGGGTACCCGACCCATCAAGTGCCACCTGACGTCTCCCTATCAGTGATAGAGAAG
TCGACACGTCTCGAGCTCCCTATCAGTGATAGAGAAGGTACGTCTAGAACGTCTCCCTATCAGTGATAGA
GAAGTCGACACGTCTCGAGCTCCCTATCAGTGATAGAGAAGGTACGTCTAGAACGTCTCCCTATCAGTGA
TAGAGAAGTCGACACGTCTCGAGCTCCCTATCAGTGATAGAGAAGGTACGTCTAGAACGTCTCCCTATCA
GTGATAGAGAAGTCGACACGTCTCGAGCTCCCTATCAGTGATAGAGAAGGTACCCCCTATATAAGCAGAG
CTCGTTTAGTGAACCGTCAGATCGCCTGGAGACGCCATCCACGCTGTTTTGACCTCCATAGAAGACACCG
GGACCGATCCAGCCTGAGCTCGTTTAGTGACCGGCCGCCACCATGGATGAAGAGCGCGCCCTCTACATCG
TCCGGGCCGGCGAGGCGGGGGCTATCGAGCGGGTCCTGAGGGATTACAGCGACAAGCATAGGGCTACTTT
CAAATTTGAATCAGCAGATGAAGATAAAAGAAAGAAACTCTGTGAAGGCATATTTAAGGTCCTTGTCAAG
GAGGTCCCAACGACATGCCAAGTGTCCTGCCTGGAAGTACTCCGCATTCTCTCCAGAGACAAAAAGATCT
TAGTTCCTGTAACAACTAAGGAAAATATGCAAATACTGCTGAGACTAGCCAAGCTCCACGAGTCAGACGA
TTCTTTGGAGAAGGTGTCAGAGTTCCCAGTTATTGTGGAATCATTGAAGTGTCTGTGTAACATCGTGTTC
AACAGTCAGATGGCACAGCAGCTTAGCCTGGAACTGAATCTCGCTGCAAAGCTCTGTAACCTCCTAAGGA
AGTGCAAGGACCGAAAATTTATCAATGACATAAAGTGCTTTGACTTGCGCTTGCTCTTCGTCTTGTCACT
TTTGCACACTGACATCAGGTCACAATTGCGCTATGAGCTCCAGGGACTCCCGCTGCTAACCCAGATCTTG
GAAAGTGCCTTTAGCATCAAGTGGACCGATGAGTATGAGTCGGCCATAGACCATAATGGACCTCCTCTCT
CACCTCAGGAGACAGACTGTGCCATTGAGGCCCTCAAAGCTCTGTTCAATGTGACGGTAGACAGTTGGAA
GGTGCATAAAGAGAGCGATTCTCATCAGTTTCGTGTCATGGCAGCTGTCCTTCGCCATTGTTTACTAATT
GTAGGTCCAACTGAAGACAAAACCGAAGAGCTGCACAGTAATGCCGTCAACCTTTTAAGCAATGTTCCAG
TCTCTTGTTTGGATGTTCTCATTTGTCCATTAACCCATGAAGAAACAGCCCAAGAGGCAGCAACTCTAGA
TGAACTGCCCAGTGATAAAACAACGGAGAAAGACACAGCTTTGAAAAACAGTACCATGGTATACAATGGC
ATGAATATGGAGGCCATTCACGTTTTACTCAATTTTATGGAGAAGAGAATTGATAAGGGAAGCAGCTATA
GAGAGGGTCTAACTCCAGTTCTCAGCTTATTAACAGAATGTTCCCGAGCCCATCGGAACATCCGAAAATT
TCTCAAAGATCAGGTTTTACCGCCTTTGAGAGATGTGACAAATCGACCAGAAGTCGGCTCAACCGTGAGA
AATAAGCTGGTTCGTCTCATGACACATGTTGACCTCGGAGTCAAGCAGATTGCTGCTGAGTTCCTTTTTG
TCCTTTGCAAAGAGAGAGTGGATAGCCTGCTGAAATACACTGGCTATGGGAACGCTGCAGGACTCTTGGC
GGCCAGGGGCCTCTTGGCTGGAGGAAGAGGAGATAATTGGTACTCAGAGGACGAGGACACGGACACTGAA
GAATACAAAAACGCAAAACCAAACATTAATCTTATCACTGGTCATTTAGAGGAACCAATGCCAAACCCTA
TAGATGAAATGACAGAAGAACAAAAAGAATATGAAGCCATGAAACTTGTCAACATGCTTGATAAACTTTC
CAGAGAGGAGTTGCTTAAACCAATGGGACTAAAACCTGACGGGACAATAACGCCTTTGGAGGAAGCACTC
AGCCAGTATTCTGTCATCGAAGAGACCAGCTCGGACACAGACTGAGAATTCGCCACACAGGCATAGAGTG
TCTGCTATTAATAACTATGCTCAAAAATTGTGTACCTTTAGCTTTTTAATTTGTAAAGGGGTTAATAAGG
AATATTTGATGTATAGTGCCTTGACTAGAGATCATAATCAGCCATACCACATTTGTAGAGGTTTTACTTG
CTTTAAAAAACCTCCCACACCTCCCCCTGAACCTGAAACATAAAATGAATGCAATTGTTGTTGTTAACTT
GTTTATTGCAGCTTATAATGGTTACAAATAAAGCAATAGCATCACAAATTTCACAAATAAAGCATTTTTT
TCACTGCATTCTAGTTGTGGTTTGTCCAAACTCATCAATGTATCTTATCATGTCTGGATCCCCAGGAAGC
TCCTCTGTGTCCTCATAAACCCTAACCTCCTCTACTTGAGAGGACATTCCAATCATAGGGCGGCCGCGAA
GGATCTGCGATCGCTCCGGTGCCCGTCAGTGGGCAGAGCGCACATCGCCCACAGTCCCCGAGAAGTTGGG
GGGAGGGGTCGGCAATTGAACGGGTGCCTAGAGAAGGTGGCGCGGGGTAAACTGGGAAAGTGATGTCGTG
TACTGGCTCCGCCTTTTTCCCGAGGGTGGGGGAGAACCGTATATAAGTGCAGTAGTCGCCGTGAACGTTC
TTTTTCGCAACGGGTTTGCCGCCAGAACACAGCTGAAGCTTCGAGGGGCTCGCATCTCTCCTTCACGCGC
CCGCCGCCCTACCTGAGGCCGCCATCCACGCCGGTTGAGTCGCGTTCTGCCGCCTCCCGCCTGTGGTGCC
TCCTGAACTGCGTCCGCCGTCTAGGTAAGTTTAAAGCTCAGGTCGAGACCGGGCCTTTGTCCGGCGCTCC
CTTGGAGCCTACCTAGACTCAGCCGGCTCTCCACGCTTTGCCTGACCCTGCTTGCTCAACTCTACGTCTT
TGTTTCGTTTTCTGTTCTGCGCCGTTACAGATCCAAGCTGTGACCGGCGCCTACGCTAGATGACCGAGTA
CAAGCCCACGGTGCGCCTCGCCACCCGCGACGACGTCCCCAGGGCCGTACGCACCCTCGCCGCCGCGTTC
GCCGACTACCCCGCCACGCGCCACACCGTCGATCCGGACCGCCACATCGAGCGGGTCACCGAGCTGCAAG
AACTCTTCCTCACGCGCGTCGGGCTCGACATCGGCAAGGTGTGGGTCGCGGACGACGGCGCCGCGGTGGC
GGTCTGGACCACGCCGGAGAGCGTCGAAGCGGGGGCGGTGTTCGCCGAGATCGGCCCGCGCATGGCCGAG
TTGAGCGGTTCCCGGCTGGCCGCGCAGCAACAGATGGAAGGCCTCCTGGCGCCGCACCGGCCCAAGGAGC
CCGCGTGGTTCCTGGCCACCGTCGGCGTCTCGCCCGACCACCAGGGCAAGGGTCTGGGCAGCGCCGTCGT
GCTCCCCGGAGTGGAGGCGGCCGAGCGCGCCGGGGTGCCCGCCTTCCTGGAGACCTCCGCGCCCCGCAAC
CTCCCCTTCTACGAGCGGCTCGGCTTCACCGTCACCGCCGACGTCGAGGTGCCCGAAGGACCGCGCACCT
GGTGCATGACCCGCAAGCCCGGTGCCTGAGTCGACAATCAACCTCTGGATTACAAAATTTGTGAAAGATT
GACTGGTATTCTTAACTATGTTGCTCCTTTTACGCTATGTGGATACGCTGCTTTAATGCCTTTGTATCAT
GCGTTAACTAAACTTGTTTATTGCAGCTTATAATGGTTACAAATAAAGCAATAGCATCACAAATTTCACA
AATAAAGCATTTTTTTCACTGCATTCTAGTTGTGGTTTGTCCAAACTCATCAATGTATCTTATCATGTCT
GGAATTGACTCAAATGATGTCAATTAGTCTATCAGAAGCTCATCTGGTCTCCCTTCCGGGGGACAAGACA
TCCCTGTTTAATATTTAAACAGCAGTGTTCCCAAACTGGGTTCTTATATCCCTTGCTCTGGTCAACCAGG
TTGCAGGGTTTCCTGTCCTCACAGGAACGAAGTCCCTAAAGAAACAGTGGCAGCCAGGTTTAGCCCCGGA
ATTGACTGGATTCCTTTTTTAGGGCCCATTGGTATGGCTTTTTCCCCGTATCCCCCCAGGTGTCTGCAGG
CTCAAAGAGCAGCGAGAAGCGTTCAGAGGAAAGCGATCCCGTGCCACCTTCCCCGTGCCCGGGCTGTCCC
CGCACGCTGCCGGCTCGGGGATGCGGGGGGAGCGCCGGACCGGAGCGGAGCCCCGGGCGGCTCGCTGCTG
CCCCCTAGCGGGGGAGGGACGTAATTACATCCCTGGGGGCTTTGGGGGGGGGCTGTCCCTGATATCTATA
ACAAGAAAATATATATATAATAAGTTATCACGTAAGTAGAACATGAAATAACAATATAATTATCGTATGA
GTTAAATCTTAAAAGTCACGTAAAAGATAATCATGCGTCATTTTGACTCACGCGGTCGTTATAGTTCAAA
ATCAGTGACACTTACCGCATTGACAAGCACGCCTCACGGGAGCTCCAAGCGGCGACTGAGATGTCCTAAA
TGCACAGCGACGGATTCGCGCTATTTAGAAAGAGAGAGCAATATTTCAAGAATGCATGCGTCAATTTTAC
GCAGACTATCTTTCTAGGGTTAATCTAGCTGCATCAGGATCATATCGTCGGGTCTTTTTTCCGGCTCAGT
CATCGCCCAAGCTGGCGCTATCTGGGCATCGGGGAGGAAGAAGCCCGTGCCTTTTCCCGCGAGGTTGAAG
CGGCATGGAAAGAGTTTGCCGAGGATGACTGCTGCTGCATTGACGTTGAGCGAAAACGCACGTTTACCAT
GATGATTCGGGAAGGTGTGGCCATGCACGCCTTTAACGGTGAACTGTTCGTTCAGGCCACCTGGGATACC
AGTTCGTCGCGGCTTTTCCGGACACAGTTCCGGATGGTCAGCCCGAAGCGCATCAGCAACCCGAACAATA
CCGGCGACAGCCGGAACTGCCGTGCCGGTGTGCAGATTAATGACAGCGGTGCGGCGCTGGGATATTACGT
CAGCGAGGACGGGTATCCTGGCTGGATGCCGCAGAAATGGACATGGATACCCCGTGAGTTACCCGGCGGG
CGCGCTTGGCGTAATCATGGTCATAGCTGTTTCCTGTGTGAAATTGTTATCCGCTCACAATTCCACACAA
CATACGAGCCGGAAGCATAAAGTGTAAAGCCTGGGGTGCCTAATGAGTGAGCTAACTCACATTAATTGCG
TTGCGCTCACTGCCCGCTTTCCAGTCGGGAAACCTGTCGTGCCAGCTGCATTAATGAATCGGCCAACGCG
CGGGGAGAGGCGGTTTGCGTATTGGGCGCTCTTCCGCTTCCTCGCTCACTGACTCGCTGCGCTCGGTCGT
TCGGCTGCGGCGAGCGGTATCAGCTCACTCAAAGGCGGTAATACGGTTATCCACAGAATCAGGGGATAAC
GCAGGAAAGAACATGTGAGCAAAAGGCCAGCAAAAGGCCAGGAACCGTAAAAAGGCCGCGTTGCTGGCGT
TTTTCCATAGGCTCCGCCCCCCTGACGAGCATCACAAAAATCGACGCTCAAGTCAGAGGTGGCGAAACCC
GACAGGACTATAAAGATACCAGGCGTTTCCCCCTGGAAGCTCCCTCGTGCGCTCTCCTGTTCCGACCCTG
CCGCTTACCGGATACCTGTCCGCCTTTCTCCCTTCGGGAAGCGTGGCGCTTTCTCATAGCTCACGCTGTA
GGTATCTCAGTTCGGTGTAGGTCGTTCGCTCCAAGCTGGGCTGTGTGCACGAACCCCCCGTTCAGCCCGA
CCGCTGCGCCTTATCCGGTAACTATCGTCTTGAGTCCAACCCGGTAAGACACGACTTATCGCCACTGGCA
GCAGCCACTGGTAACAGGATTAGCAGAGCGAGGTATGTAGGCGGTGCTACAGAGTTCTTGAAGTGGTGGC
CTAACTACGGCTACACTAGAAGAACAGTATTTGGTATCTGCGCTCTGCTGAAGCCAGTTACCTTCGGAAA
AAGAGTTGGTAGCTCTTGATCCGGCAAACAAACCACCGCTGGTAGCGGTGGTTTTTTTGTTTGCAAGCAG
CAGATTACGCGCAGAAAAAAAGGATCTCAAGAAGATCCTTTGATCTTTTCTACGGGGTCTGACGCTCAGT
GGAACGAAAACTCACGTTAAGGGATTTTGGTCATGAGATTATCAAAAAGGATCTTCACCTAGATCCTTTT
AAATTAAAAATGAAGTTTTAAATCAATCTAAAGTATATATGAGTAAACTTGGTCTGACAGTTACCAATGC
TTAATCAGTGAGGCACCTATCTCAGCGATCTGTCTATTTCGTTCATCCATAGTTGCCTGACTCCCCGTCG
TGTAGATAACTACGATACGGGAGGGCTTACCATCTGGCCCCAGTGCTGCAATGATACCGCGAGACCCACG
CTCACCGGCTCCAGATTTATCAGCAATAAACCAGCCAGCCGGAAGGGCCGAGCGCAGAAGTGGTCCTGCA
ACTTTATCCGCCTCCATCCAGTCTATTAATTGTTGCCGGGAAGCTAGAGTAAGTAGTTCGCCAGTTAATA
GTTTGCGCAACGTTGTTGCCATTGCTACAGGCATCGTGGTGTCACGCTCGTCGTTTGGTATGGCTTCATT
CAGCTCCGGTTCCCAACGATCAAGGCGAGTTACATGATCCCCCATGTTGTGCAAAAAAGCGGTTAGCTCC
TTCGGTCCTCCGATCGTTGTCAGAAGTAAGTTGGCCGCAGTGTTATCACTCATGGTTATGGCAGCACTGC
ATAATTCTCTTACTGTCATGCCATCCGTAAGATGCTTTTCTGTGACTGGTGAGTACTCAACCAAGTCATT
CTGAGAATAGTGTATGCGGCGACCGAGTTGCTCTTGCCCGGCGTCAATACGGGATAATACCGCGCCACAT
AGCAGAACTTTAAAAGTGCTCATCATTGGAAAACGTTCTTCGGGGCGAAAACTCTCAAGGATCTTACCGC
TGTTGAGATCCAGTTCGATGTAACCCACTCGTGCACCCAACTGATCTTCAGCATCTTTTACTTTCACCAG
CGTTTCTGGGTGAGCAAAAACAGGAAGGCAAAATGCCGCAAAAAAGGGAATAAGGGCGACACGGAAATGT
TGAATACTCAT
